Addgene plasmid #19395: pCM5.35
Depositing lab: Geraldine Seydoux. Depositing organization: Johns Hopkins University and School of Medicine. Publication: 3' UTRs are the primary regulators of gene expression in the C. elegans germline. Merritt C, Rasoloson D, Ko D, Seydoux G. Curr Biol. 2008 Oct 14;18(19):1476-82. doi: 10.1016/j.cub.2008.08.013. Epub 2008 Sep 25. PubMed 18818082.
Backbone
  Vector backbone: pDONRP2RP3
  Backbone size w/o insert (bp): 2641
  Vector type: Worm Expression
Growth in bacteria
  Bacterial resistance: Kanamycin, 50 μg/mL
  Growth temperature: 37°C
  Growth strain: DH5alpha
  Growth instructions: DH5alpha
  Copy number: Unknown
Gene/Insert
  Gene/Insert name: nos-3 3'utr in pDONRP2RP3
  Species: C. elegans (nematode)
  Insert size (bp): 630
  GenBank ID: NM_063701
  Entrez Gene: nos-3
  Cloning method: Gateway Cloning; 5′ cloning site attP2R (destroyed during cloning); 3′ cloning site attP3 (destroyed during cloning)
  Sequencing primers: 5′ M13Forward
Terms and licenses: Academic/Nonprofit Terms; Industry Terms: Not Available to Industry
How to cite: pCM5.35 was a gift from Geraldine Seydoux (Addgene plasmid # 19395 ; http://n2t.net/addgene:19395 ; RRID:Addgene_19395)
