[The description below was written by a language model from this plasmid's Addgene catalogue record and pLannotate feature annotations shown in this document.]
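Description:
pCM5.35 is a Gateway entry clone carrying the 3' untranslated region of the C. elegans gene nos-3, built in the MultiSite Gateway donor vector pDONRP2RP3. The roughly 630 bp insert was introduced by BP recombination, which consumed the donor's attP2R and attP3 sites. In the resulting 3,269 nt plasmid the insert region lies between an annotated attR2 site on one side and, on the other, a region the automated annotation labels as an attB3 core overlapping an attL fragment. This is most consistent with the attL3 site expected in a third-position entry clone, although the software calls it attL1. The UTR itself is not annotated as a feature; it corresponds to the unlabelled interval between these recombination sites.

The backbone is a standard bacterial cloning vector. It has a high-copy ColE1/pUC-type origin for replication in E. coli and an aminoglycoside phosphotransferase gene that provides kanamycin selection. rrnB T1 and T2 terminators sit upstream of the recombination cassette to insulate it from read-through transcription, and a T7 promoter lies on the far side. The short lacI and lacZα fragments are vector remnants without an evident functional role. Although catalogued as a worm expression vector, the plasmid contains no nematode promoter, coding sequence or transformation marker of its own.

It is intended as the 3' module in a three-fragment LR reaction, combined with separate promoter and open-reading-frame or reporter entry clones and a destination vector to assemble a C. elegans transgene. The associated study concerns 3' UTRs as regulators of germline gene expression, so the plasmid would serve to test how the nos-3 3' UTR shapes expression of a linked reporter in the germline.
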