Features (pLannotate 1.2.2; 10 found; start..end, strand, type, name):
    121..213     +  CDS            lacI (fragment): lac repressor; lacI; The lac repressor binds to the lac operator to inhibit transcription in E. coli. This inhibition can be relieved by adding lactose or isopropyl-β-D-thiogalactopyranoside (IPTG).
    268..295     -  terminator     rrnB T2 terminator: transcription terminator T2 from the E. coli rrnB gene
    427..470     +  terminator     rrnB T1 terminator: Escherichia coli rrnB; transcription terminator T1 from the E. coli rrnB gene
    517..553     -  CDS            lacZα (fragment): LacZα fragment of β-galactosidase; lacZ fragment
    624..747     -  protein_bind   attR2: mutant version of attR; recombination site for the Gateway® LR reaction LR Clonase™
   1378..1398    -  protein_bind   attB3: mutant version of attB; core recombination site for the Gateway® BP reaction BP Clonase™
   1389..1474    -  protein_bind   attL1 (fragment): mutant version of attL; recombination site for the Gateway® LR reaction LR Clonase™
   1511..1529    -  promoter       T7 promoter: promoter for bacteriophage T7 RNA polymerase
   1663..2472    +  CDS            KanR: aminoglycoside phosphotransferase; aph(3')-Ia; confers resistance to kanamycin in bacteria or G418 (Geneticin®) in eukaryotes
   2619..3207    +  rep_origin     ori: high-copy-number ColE1/pMB1/pBR322/pUC origin of replication
>Addgene plasmid #19395 | pCM5.35 | depositor full sequence | sequence record 9047 | Author sequence
CTTTCCTGCGTTATCCCCTGATTCTGTGGATAACCGTATTACCGCCTTTGAGTGAGCTGATACCGCTCGC
CGCAGCCGAACGACCGAGCGCAGCGAGTCAGTGAGCGAGGAAGCGGAAGAGCGCCCAATACGCAAACCGC
CTCTCCCCGCGCGTTGGCCGATTCATTAATGCAGCTGGCACGACAGGTTTCCCGACTGGAAAGCGGGCAG
TGAGCGCAACGCAATTAATACGCGTACCGCTAGCCAGGAAGAGTTTGTAGAAACGCAAAAAGGCCATCCG
TCAGGATGGCCTTCTGCTTAGTTTGATGCCTGGCAGTTTATGGCGGGCGTCCTGCCCGCCACCCTCCGGG
CCGTTGCTTCACAACGTTCAAATCCGCTCCCGGCGGATTTGTCCTACTCAGGAGAGCGTTCACCGACAAA
CAACAGATAAAACGAAAGGCCCAGTCTTCCGACTGAGCCTTTCGTTTTATTTGATGCCTGGCAGTTCCCT
ACTCTCGCGTTAACGCTAGCATGGATGTTTTCCCAGTCACGACGTTGTAAAACGACGGCCAGTCTTAAGC
TCGGGCCCTGCAGCTCTAGAGCTCGAATTCTACAGGTCACTAATACCATCTAAGTAGTTGATTCATAGTG
ACTGCATATGTTGTGTTTTACAGTATTATGTAGTCTGTTTTTTATGCAAAATCTAATTTAATATATTGAT
ATTTATATCATTTTACGTTTCTCGTTCAACTTTCTTGTACAAAGTGGGATAAACGTAAGTAAAATCGTTG
GATTTTGATTGGCACCGATGTCCAACGACAACAAAAACTTCCTCCGATTTTCAAGAATCTTTCAAATATC
CCGCTCGCCCAAACAAAATTCACTTCGATCTCTATTCATTCCATCCCATGCTAATACCACCATCCCACCG
AATTCCAACTGCGAAAGCTTTAAAAGAAACCCCCTCATGTCTATCCCGATTTGTTGTTGAAACGTTTTGT
TGTTTTTCTTTTCTTTTTTGTTGTTTTTTTTGCTAAAGAATTCCCCCAATCCTACAAGGATTCCGTAACT
CGAGTTCCATCCTTTGGTCTGTTCGAATTCAATTCGTCATCCCTTTTCTGTCATGATTTTGTTGAAAATT
GAAATTTTTGGCAGAAAATCCTGATTTTTTAAAATTGTGTCACCGTTCTTTCTTTCTTATACTATCTCCC
TTCTCCCCCACTTTCTAAAGTATCTCTATAATCCCGCCCGTTTTCCTCTTTTTCTCTATCCCCTTTCTCT
TCCCCATCAAACAATGCATAATACTGATGATGTTGGTTCGAAAAACGATCTTCAAATATTTATGTTTCCG
ATAAATCTCAAAATTCAAACAGAAGTGTCCCGTATTGTTGTTGTTGACAACTTTATTATACAAAGTTGGC
ATTATAAAAAAGCATTGCTTATCAATTTGTTGCAACGAACAGGTCACTATCAGTCAAAATAAAATCATTA
TTTGGAGCTCCATGGTAGCGTTAACGCGGCCGCGATATCCCCTATAGTGAGTCGTATTACATGGTCATAG
CTGTTTCCTGGCAGCTCTGGCCCGTGTCTCAAAATCTCTGATGTTACATTGCACAAGATAAAAATATATC
ATCATGAACAATAAAACTGTCTGCTTACATAAACAGTAATACAAGGGGTGTTATGAGCCATATTCAACGG
GAAACGTCGAGGCCGCGATTAAATTCCAACATGGATGCTGATTTATATGGGTATAAATGGGCTCGCGATA
ATGTCGGGCAATCAGGTGCGACAATCTATCGCTTGTATGGGAAGCCCGATGCGCCAGAGTTGTTTCTGAA
ACATGGCAAAGGTAGCGTTGCCAATGATGTTACAGATGAGATGGTCAGACTAAACTGGCTGACGGAATTT
ATGCCTCTTCCGACCATCAAGCATTTTATCCGTACTCCTGATGATGCATGGTTACTCACCACTGCGATCC
CCGGAAAAACAGCATTCCAGGTATTAGAAGAATATCCTGATTCAGGTGAAAATATTGTTGATGCGCTGGC
AGTGTTCCTGCGCCGGTTGCATTCGATTCCTGTTTGTAATTGTCCTTTTAACAGCGATCGCGTATTTCGT
CTCGCTCAGGCGCAATCACGAATGAATAACGGTTTGGTTGATGCGAGTGATTTTGATGACGAGCGTAATG
GCTGGCCTGTTGAACAAGTCTGGAAAGAAATGCATAAACTTTTGCCATTCTCACCGGATTCAGTCGTCAC
TCATGGTGATTTCTCACTTGATAACCTTATTTTTGACGAGGGGAAATTAATAGGTTGTATTGATGTTGGA
CGAGTCGGAATCGCAGACCGATACCAGGATCTTGCCATCCTATGGAACTGCCTCGGTGAGTTTTCTCCTT
CATTACAGAAACGGCTTTTTCAAAAATATGGTATTGATAATCCTGATATGAATAAATTGCAGTTTCATTT
GATGCTCGATGAGTTTTTCTAATCAGAATTGGTTAATTGGTTGTAACACTGGCAGAGCATTACGCTGACT
TGACGGGACGGCGCAAGCTCATGACCAAAATCCCTTAACGTGAGTTACGCGTCGTTCCACTGAGCGTCAG
ACCCCGTAGAAAAGATCAAAGGATCTTCTTGAGATCCTTTTTTTCTGCGCGTAATCTGCTGCTTGCAAAC
AAAAAAACCACCGCTACCAGCGGTGGTTTGTTTGCCGGATCAAGAGCTACCAACTCTTTTTCCGAAGGTA
ACTGGCTTCAGCAGAGCGCAGATACCAAATACTGTCCTTCTAGTGTAGCCGTAGTTAGGCCACCACTTCA
AGAACTCTGTAGCACCGCCTACATACCTCGCTCTGCTAATCCTGTTACCAGTGGCTGCTGCCAGTGGCGA
TAAGTCGTGTCTTACCGGGTTGGACTCAAGACGATAGTTACCGGATAAGGCGCAGCGGTCGGGCTGAACG
GGGGGTTCGTGCACACAGCCCAGCTTGGAGCGAACGACCTACACCGAACTGAGATACCTACAGCGTGAGC
ATTGAGAAAGCGCCACGCTTCCCGAAGGGAGAAAGGCGGACAGGTATCCGGTAAGCGGCAGGGTCGGAAC
AGGAGAGCGCACGAGGGAGCTTCCAGGGGGAAACGCCTGGTATCTTTATAGTCCTGTCGGGTTTCGCCAC
CTCTGACTTGAGCGTCGATTTTTGTGATGCTCGTCAGGGGGGCGGAGCCTATGGAAAAACGCCAGCAACG
CGGCCTTTTTACGGTTCCTGGCCTTTTGCTGGCCTTTTGCTCACATGTT
