>Addgene plasmid #19395 | pCM5.35 | addgene partial sequence | sequence record 25202 | 19395 with pDONR201F (TCGCGTTAACGCTAGCATGGATCTC)
NNNNNNTNNTTTTNACTGATAGTGNNCTGTTCGTTGCAACAAATTGATAAGCAATGCTTTTTTATAATGC
CAACTTTGTATAATAAAGTTGTCAACAACAACAATACGGGACACTTCTGTTTGAATTTTGAGATTTATCG
GAAACATAAATATTTGAAGATCGTTTTTCGAACCAACATCATCAGTATTATGCATTGTTTGATGGGGAAG
AGAAAGGGGATAGAGAAAAAGAGGAAAACGGGCGGGATTATAGAGATACTTTAGAAAGTGGGGGAGAAGG
GAGATAGTATAAGAAAGAAAGAACGGTGACACAATTTTAAAAAATCAGGATTTTCTGCCAAAAATTTCAA
TTTTCAACAAAATCATGACAGAAAAGGGATGACGAATTGAATTCGAACAGACCAAAGGATGGAACTCGAG
TTACGGAATCCTTGTAGGATTGGGGGAATTCTTTAGCAAAAAAAACAACAAAAAAGAAAAGAAAAACAAC
AAAACGTTTCAACAACAAATCGGGATAGACATGAGGGGGTTTCTTTTAAAGCTTTCGCAGTTGGAATTCG
GTGGGATGGTGGTATTAGCATGGGATGGAATGAATAGAGATCGAAGTGAATTTTGTTTGGGCGAGCGGGA
TATTTGNAAGATTCTTGAAAATCGGAGGAAGTTTTTGTTGTCGTTGGACATCGGTGCCAATCAAAATCCA
ACGATTTTAC
